>Addgene plasmid #207698 | qTAG-N-Zeo-mNeon | addgene full sequence | sequence record 413760 | Addgene NGS Result
TCGCGCGTTTCGGTGATGACGGTGAAAACCTCTGACACATGCAGCTCCCGGAGACGGTCACAGCTTGTCT
GTAAGCGGATGCCGGGAGCAGACAAGCCCGTCAGGGCGCGTCAGCGGGTGTTGGCGGGTGTCGGGGCTGG
CTTAACTATGCGGCATCAGAGCAGATTGTACTGAGAGTGCACCATATGCGGTGTGAAATACCGCACAGAT
GCGTAAGGAGAAAATACCGCATCAGGCGCCATTCGCCATTCAGGCTGCGCAACTGTTGGGAAGGGCGATC
GGTGCGGGCCTCTTCGCTATTACGCCAGCTGGCGAAAGGGGGATGTGCTGCAAGGCGATTAAGTTGGGTA
ACGCCAGGGTTTTCCCAGTCACGACGTTGTAAAACGACGGCCAGTGAATTCGGCAAGAGCAAGACCGGTA
GCTACCGTTCGTATAGCATACATTATACGAAGTTATCTGCTAGCATGGCCAAGTTGACCAGTGCCGTTCC
GGTGCTCACCGCGCGCGACGTCGCCGGAGCGGTCGAGTTCTGGACCGACCGGCTCGGGTTCAGCCGGGAC
TTCGTGGAGGACGACTTCGCCGGTGTGGTCCGGGACGACGTGACCCTGTTCATCAGCGCGGTCCAGGACC
AGGTGGTGCCGGACAACACCCTGGCCTGGGTGTGGGTGCGCGGCCTGGACGAGCTGTACGCCGAGTGGTC
GGAGGTCGTGTCCACGAACTTCCGGGACGCCTCCGGGCCGGCCATGACCGAGATCGGCGAGCAGCCGTGG
GGGCGGGAGTTCGCCCTGCGCGACCCGGCCGGCAACTGCGTGCACTTCGTGGCCGAGGAGCAGGACGGAT
CCGGAGCTACTAACTTCAGCCTGCTGAAGCAGGCCGGAGACGTGGAGGAGAACCCTGGACCTTCTAGAAT
AACTTCGTATAGCATACATTATACGAACGGTAGCACGCGTGGAGGTGGCGGTTCCGGCAAGCCCATCCCC
AACCCCCTGCTGGGCCTGGACAGCACCGGAGGTGGCGGATCAATGGTGAGCAAGGGCGAGGAGGATAACA
TGGCCTCTCTCCCAGCGACACATGAGTTACACATCTTTGGCTCCATCAACGGTGTGGACTTTGACATGGT
GGGTCAGGGCACCGGCAATCCAAATGATGGTTATGAGGAGTTAAACCTGAAGTCCACCAAGGGTGACCTC
CAGTTCTCCCCCTGGATTCTGGTCCCTCATATCGGGTATGGCTTCCATCAGTACCTGCCCTACCCTGACG
GGATGTCGCCTTTCCAGGCCGCCATGGTAGATGGCTCCGGATACCAAGTCCATCGCACAATGCAGTTTGA
AGATGGTGCCTCCCTTACTGTTAACTACCGCTACACCTACGAGGGAAGCCACATCAAAGGAGAGGCCCAG
GTGAAGGGGACTGGTTTCCCTGCTGACGGTCCTGTGATGACCAACTCGCTGACCGCTGCGGACTGGTGCA
GGTCGAAGAAGACTTACCCCAACGACAAAACCATCATCAGTACCTTTAAGTGGAGTTACACCACTGGAAA
TGGCAAGCGCTACCGGAGCACTGCGCGGACCACCTACACCTTTGCCAAGCCAATGGCGGCTAACTATCTG
AAGAACCAGCCGATGTACGTGTTCCGTAAGACGGAGCTCAAGCACTCCAAGACCGAGCTCAACTTCAAGG
AGTGGCAAAAGGCCTTTACCGATGTGATGGGCATGGACGAGCTGTACAAGGGTGGAGGCGGATCTCTCGA
GGGAGGAAGCGGAGGATCTGGCGGTACCAAGCTTGGCGTAATCATGGTCATAGCTGTTTCCTGTGTGAAA
TTGTTATCCGCTCACAATTCCACACAACATACGAGCCGGAAGCATAAAGTGTAAAGCCTGGGGTGCCTAA
TGAGTGAGCTAACTCACATTAATTGCGTTGCGCTCACTGCCCGCTTTCCAGTCGGGAAACCTGTCGTGCC
AGCTGCATTAATGAATCGGCCAACGCGCGGGGAGAGGCGGTTTGCGTATTGGGCGCTCTTCCGCTTCCTC
GCTCACTGACTCGCTGCGCTCGGTCGTTCGGCTGCGGCGAGCGGTATCAGCTCACTCAAAGGCGGTAATA
CGGTTATCCACAGAATCAGGGGATAACGCAGGAAAGAACATGTGAGCAAAAGGCCAGCAAAAGGCCAGGA
ACCGTAAAAAGGCCGCGTTGCTGGCGTTTTTCCATAGGCTCCGCCCCCCTGACGAGCATCACAAAAATCG
ACGCTCAAGTCAGAGGTGGCGAAACCCGACAGGACTATAAAGATACCAGGCGTTTCCCCCTGGAAGCTCC
CTCGTGCGCTCTCCTGTTCCGACCCTGCCGCTTACCGGATACCTGTCCGCCTTTCTCCCTTCGGGAAGCG
TGGCGCTTTCTCATAGCTCACGCTGTAGGTATCTCAGTTCGGTGTAGGTCGTTCGCTCCAAGCTGGGCTG
TGTGCACGAACCCCCCGTTCAGCCCGACCGCTGCGCCTTATCCGGTAACTATCGTCTTGAGTCCAACCCG
GTAAGACACGACTTATCGCCACTGGCAGCAGCCACTGGTAACAGGATTAGCAGAGCGAGGTATGTAGGCG
GTGCTACAGAGTTCTTGAAGTGGTGGCCTAACTACGGCTACACTAGAAGAACAGTATTTGGTATCTGCGC
TCTGCTGAAGCCAGTTACCTTCGGAAAAAGAGTTGGTAGCTCTTGATCCGGCAAACAAACCACCGCTGGT
AGCGGTGGTTTTTTTGTTTGCAAGCAGCAGATTACGCGCAGAAAAAAAGGATCTCAAGAAGATCCTTTGA
TCTTTTCTACGGGGTCTGACGCTCAGTGGAACGAAAACTCACGTTAAGGGATTTTGGTCATGAGATTATC
AAAAAGGATCTTCACCTAGATCCTTTTAAATTAAAAATGAAGTTTTAAATCAATCTAAAGTATATATGAG
TAAACTTGGTCTGACAGTTACCAATGCTTAATCAGTGAGGCACCTATCTCAGCGATCTGTCTATTTCGTT
CATCCATAGTTGCCTGACTCCCCGTCGTGTAGATAACTACGATACGGGAGGGCTTACCATCTGGCCCCAG
TGCTGCAATGATACCGCGAGACCCACGCTCACCGGCTCCAGATTTATCAGCAATAAACCAGCCAGCCGGA
AGGGCCGAGCGCAGAAGTGGTCCTGCAACTTTATCCGCCTCCATCCAGTCTATTAATTGTTGCCGGGAAG
CTAGAGTAAGTAGTTCGCCAGTTAATAGTTTGCGCAACGTTGTTGCCATTGCTACAGGCATCGTGGTGTC
ACGCTCGTCGTTTGGTATGGCTTCATTCAGCTCCGGTTCCCAACGATCAAGGCGAGTTACATGATCCCCC
ATGTTGTGCAAAAAAGCGGTTAGCTCCTTCGGTCCTCCGATCGTTGTCAGAAGTAAGTTGGCCGCAGTGT
TATCACTCATGGTTATGGCAGCACTGCATAATTCTCTTACTGTCATGCCATCCGTAAGATGCTTTTCTGT
GACTGGTGAGTACTCAACCAAGTCATTCTGAGAATAGTGTATGCGGCGACCGAGTTGCTCTTGCCCGGCG
TCAATACGGGATAATACCGCGCCACATAGCAGAACTTTAAAAGTGCTCATCATTGGAAAACGTTCTTCGG
GGCGAAAACTCTCAAGGATCTTACCGCTGTTGAGATCCAGTTCGATGTAACCCACTCGTGCACCCAACTG
ATCTTCAGCATCTTTTACTTTCACCAGCGTTTCTGGGTGAGCAAAAACAGGAAGGCAAAATGCCGCAAAA
AAGGGAATAAGGGCGACACGGAAATGTTGAATACTCATACTCTTCCTTTTTCAATATTATTGAAGCATTT
ATCAGGGTTATTGTCTCATGAGCGGATACATATTTGAATGTATTTAGAAAAATAAACAAATAGGGGTTCC
GCGCACATTTCCCCGAAAAGTGCCACCTGACGTCTAAGAAACCATTATTATCATGACATTAACCTATAAA
AATAGGCGTATCACGAGGCCCTTTCGTC
Features (pLannotate 1.2.2; 14 found; start..end, strand, type, name):
    137..236     +  misc_feature   bom (fragment): basis of mobility region from pBR322
    242..399     -  CDS            lacZα (fragment): LacZα fragment of β-galactosidase; lacZ fragment
    423..456     +  protein_bind   lox71: Left element (LE) mutant of loxP (Araki et al., 2010). Cre-mediated recombination occurs in the 8-bp core sequence (GCATACAT). Cre recombinase
    465..836     +  CDS            ble: BLE_STRHI - Experimental evidence at protein level: Swiss-Prot protein existence level 1. Binding protein with a strong affinity to the bleomycin family of antibiotics. From Streptoalloteichus hindustanus.
    909..942     +  protein_bind   lox66: Right element (RE) mutant of loxP (Araki et al., 2010). Cre-mediated recombination occurs in the 8-bp core sequence (GCATACAT). Cre recombinase
   1023..1730    +  CDS            mNeonGreen: mNeonGreen is a basic (constitutively fluorescent) green/yellow fluorescent protein published in 2013, derived from Branchiostoma lanceolatum. It is reported to be a very rapidly-maturing monomer with moderate acid sensitivity.
   1821..1837    -  protein_bind   lac operator: The lac repressor binds to the lac operator to inhibit transcription in E. coli. This inhibition can be relieved by adding lactose or isopropyl-β-D-thiogalactopyranoside (IPTG). lac repressor encoded by lacI
   1845..1875    -  promoter       lac promoter: promoter for the E. coli lac operon
   1890..1911    -  protein_bind   CAP binding site: CAP binding activates transcription in the presence of cAMP. E. coli catabolite activator protein
   1924..2016    -  CDS            lacI (fragment): lac repressor; lacI; The lac repressor binds to the lac operator to inhibit transcription in E. coli. This inhibition can be relieved by adding lactose or isopropyl-β-D-thiogalactopyranoside (IPTG).
   2199..2787    -  rep_origin     ori: high-copy-number ColE1/pMB1/pBR322/pUC origin of replication
   2958..3818    -  CDS            AmpR: β-lactamase; bla; confers resistance to ampicillin, carbenicillin, and related antibiotics
   3819..3923    -  promoter       AmpR promoter: bla
   4018..35      +  CDS            rop (fragment) (across the origin): Rop protein, which maintains plasmids at low copy number; rop
