[The description below was written by a language model from this plasmid's Addgene catalogue record and pLannotate feature annotations shown in this document.]
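Description:
qTAG-N-Zeo-mNeon is an empty donor-cassette plasmid from the qTAG scaffold series for CRISPR-based endogenous tagging in mammalian cells. It is built on the pUC19 backbone and totals about 4.0 kb. Propagation in E. coli relies on the high-copy ColE1/pUC origin and an ampicillin-resistance gene (β-lactamase) driven by its own promoter. Remnants of the pUC19 lac region (lacZα fragment, lac promoter, operator and CAP site), along with short bom, rop and lacI fragments, flank the cassette as backbone carry-over.

The payload is a promoterless Zeo-2A-mNeon module intended for insertion at the N-terminus of a target gene. It consists of the ble coding sequence from Streptoalloteichus hindustanus, which confers Zeocin resistance, followed by mNeonGreen, a bright, rapidly maturing monomeric green/yellow fluorescent protein. The catalogue describes a 2A peptide linking the two, although the feature table does not annotate it separately. No mammalian promoter is annotated, which fits a design in which correct in-frame knock-in places the cassette under the endogenous promoter. Cells would then express the resistance protein and, after 2A-mediated separation, an mNeonGreen fusion to the native protein.

The ble gene is bracketed by lox71 and lox66, mutant loxP sites recognised by Cre. This arrangement should allow the selection marker to be removed by Cre after edited cells have been enriched. No homology arms or gene insert are present: users add arms matching their locus of interest on either side of the cassette, then co-deliver the donor with CRISPR reagents for homology-directed tagging and Zeocin selection.
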