Addgene plasmid #207698: qTAG-N-Zeo-mNeon
Purpose: (Empty Backbone) Empty N-terminus donor cassette. Integrate homology arms to target the N-terminus insertion of a Zeo-2A-mNeon cassette
Depositing lab: Laurence Pelletier. Depositing organization: Sinai Health System. Publication: qTAG: an adaptable plasmid scaffold for CRISPR-based endogenous tagging. Philip R, Sharma A, Matellan L, Erpf AC, Hsu WH, Tkach JM, Wyatt HDM, Pelletier L. EMBO J. 2024 Dec 12. doi: 10.1038/s44318-024-00337-5. PubMed 39668248.
Backbone
  Vector backbone: pUC19
  Backbone manufacturer: Invitrogen
  Backbone size (bp): 2686
  Vector type: Mammalian Expression, CRISPR ; Donor Cassette
  Selectable markers: Zeocin
Growth in bacteria
  Bacterial resistance: Ampicillin, 100 μg/mL
  Growth temperature: 37°C
  Growth strain: DH5alpha
  Copy number: High Copy
Gene/Insert
  Gene/Insert name: None
Terms and licenses: Academic/Nonprofit Terms; Industry Terms: Not Available to Industry
Depositor comments: Please visit https://www.biorxiv.org/content/10.1101/2023.11.01.565029v3 for bioRxiv preprint.
How to cite: qTAG-N-Zeo-mNeon was a gift from Laurence Pelletier (Addgene plasmid # 207698 ; http://n2t.net/addgene:207698 ; RRID:Addgene_207698)
